>Addgene plasmid #178929 | BASIC_SEVA_46.10 | addgene full sequence | sequence record 353822 | Addgene NGS Result
GGCTCGGGTAAGAACTCGCACTTCGTGGAAACACTATTATCTGGTGGGTCTCTGTCCACTAGTCTTGGAC
TCCTGTTGATAGATCCAGTAATGACCTCAGAACTCCATCTGGATTTGTTCAGAACGCTCGGTTGCCGCCG
GGCGTTTTTTATTGGTGAGAATCCAGGGGTCCCCAATAATTACGATTTACGTATTTAAATGAACCTTGAC
CGAACGCAGCGGTGGTAACGGCGCAGTGGCGGTTTTCATGGCTTGTTATGACTGTTTTTTTGGGGTACAG
TCTATGCCTCGGGCATCCAAGCAGCAAGCGCGTTACGCCGTGGGTCGATGTTTGATGTTATGGAGCAGCA
ACGATGTTACGCAGCAGGGCAGTCGCCCTAAAACAAAGTTAAACATCATGAGGGAAGCGGTGATCGCCGA
AGTATCGACTCAACTATCAGAGGTAGTTGGCGTCATCGAGCGCCATCTCGAACCGACGTTGCTGGCCGTA
CATTTGTACGGCTCCGCAGTGGATGGCGGCCTGAAGCCACACAGTGATATTGATTTGCTGGTTACGGTGA
CCGTAAGGCTTGATGAAACAACGCGGCGAGCTTTGATCAACGACCTTTTGGAAACTTCGGCTTCCCCTGG
AGAGAGCGAGATTCTCCGCGCTGTAGAAGTCACCATTGTTGTGCACGACGACATCATTCCGTGGCGTTAT
CCAGCTAAGCGCGAACTGCAATTTGGAGAATGGCAGCGCAATGACATTCTTGCAGGTATCTTCGAGCCAG
CCACGATCGACATTGATCTGGCTATCTTGCTGACAAAAGCAAGAGAACATAGCGTTGCCTTGGTAGGTCC
AGCGGCGGAGGAACTCTTTGATCCGGTTCCTGAACAGGATCTATTTGAGGCGCTAAATGAAACCTTAACG
CTATGGAACTCGCCGCCCGACTGGGCTGGCGATGAGCGAAATGTAGTGCTTACGTTGTCCCGCATTTGGT
ACAGCGCAGTAACCGGCAAAATCGCGCCGAAGGATGTCGCTGCCGACTGGGCAATGGAGCGCCTGCCGGC
CCAGTATCAGCCCGTCATACTTGAAGCTAGACAGGCTTATCTTGGACAAGAAGAAGATCGCTTGGCCTCG
CGCGCAGATCAGTTGGAAGAATTTGTCCACTACGTGAAAGGCGAGATCACCAAGGTAGTCGGCAAATAAG
ACAATTGTCGGCTCGGCCCACTTGTGTGTCTCGTACAATTCTGAGGTCCACACAGATAGTGTCCGGCCGG
CCCTAGAAATATTTTATCTGATTAATAAGATGATCTTCTTGAGATCGTTTTGGTCTGCGCGTAATCTCTT
GCTCTGAAAACGAAAAAACCGCCTTGCAGGGCGGTTTTTCGAAGGTTCTCTGAGCTACCAACTCTTTGAA
CCGAGGTAACTGGCTTGGAGGAGCGCAGTCACCAAAACTTGTCCTTTCAGTTTAGCCTTAACCGGCGCAT
GACTTCAAGACTAACTCCTCTAAATCAATTACCAGTGGCTGCTGCCAGTGGTGCTTTTGCATGTCTTTCC
GGGTTGGACTCAAGACGATAGTTACCGGATAAGGCGCAGCGGTCGGACTGAACGGGGGGTTCGTGCATAC
AGTCCAGCTTGGAGCGAACTGCCTACCCGGAACTGAGTGTCAGGCGTGGAATGAGACAAACGCGGCCATA
ACAGCGGAATGACACCGGTAAACCGAAAGGCAGGAACAGGAGAGCGCACGAGGGAGCCGCCAGGGGGAAA
CGCCTGGTATCTTTATAGTCCTGTCGGGTTTCGCCACCACTGATTTGAGCGTCAGATTTCGTGATGCTTG
TCAGGGGGGCGGAGCCTATGGAAAAACGGCTTTGCCGCGGCCCTCTCACTTCCCTGTTAAGTATCTTCCT
GGCATCTTCCAGGAAATCTCCGCCCCGTTCGTAAGCCATTTCCGCTCGCCGCAGTCGAACGACCGAGCGT
AGCGAGTCAGTGAGCGAGGAAGCGGAATATATCCGGCGCGCCCAGCTGTCTAGGGCGGCGGATTTGTCCT
ACTCAGGAGAGCGTTCACCGACAAACAACAGATAAAACGAAAGGCCCAGTCTTTCGACTGAGCCTTTCGT
TTTATTTGATGCCTTTAATTAAGGCTCGGGAGACCTATCGGTAATAACAGTCCAATCTGGTGTAACTTCG
GAATCGTCCTTGACAGCTAGCTCAGTCCTAGGTATAATGCTAGCTACTAGTGAAAGAGGAGAAATACTAG
TATGGTTAGCAAAGGCGAGGCGGTTATCAAGGAGTTTATGCGTTTTAAGGTTCACATGGAGGGTAGCATG
AATGGTCACGAGTTCGAGATCGAGGGTGAAGGCGAGGGTCGTCCGTACGAAGGCACCCAGACCGCGAAGC
TGAAAGTGACCAAGGGTGGCCCGCTGCCGTTCAGCTGGGACATCCTGAGCCCGCAGTTCATGTATGGCAG
CCGTGCGTTTACCAAACACCCGGCGGACATTCCGGATTACTATAAGCAAAGCTTCCCGGAAGGTTTTAAA
TGGGAGCGTGTTATGAACTTCGAAGATGGTGGCGCGGTGACCGTTACCCAGGACACCAGCCTGGAGGATG
GCACCCTGATTTACAAGGTGAAACTGCGTGGCACCAACTTTCCGCCGGATGGTCCGGTTATGCAGAAGAA
AACGATGGGTTGGGAAGCGAGCACCGAGCGTCTGTATCCGGAAGATGGCGTGCTGAAGGGTGATATCAAA
ATGGCGCTGCGTCTGAAGGACGGTGGCCGTTACCTGGCGGATTTTAAGACCACCTATAAAGCGAAGAAAC
CGGTGCAAATGCCGGGTGCGTACAACGTTGACCGTAAACTGGATATTACCAGCCACAACGAGGATTATAC
CGTGGTTGAGCAATATGAGCGTAGCGAGGGTCGCCACAGCACCGGCGGCATGGACGAACTGTATAAGGGA
TCCTAATAA
Features (pLannotate 1.2.2; 8 found; start..end, strand, type, name):
     68..162     +  terminator     lambda t0 terminator: transcription terminator from phage lambda
    335..391     +  CDS            GmR (fragment): gentamycin acetyltransferase; aacC1; confers resistance to gentamycin
    398..1189    +  CDS            SmR: aminoglycoside adenylyltransferase (Murphy, 1985); aadA; confers resistance to spectinomycin and streptomycin
   1299..1844    +  rep_origin     p15A ori: Plasmids containing the medium-copy-number p15A origin of replication can be propagated in E. coli cells that contain a second plasmid with the ColE1 origin.
   1932..1987    +  rep_origin     RSF ori (fragment): Plasmids containing the RSF 1030 origin of replication can be propagated in E. coli cells that contain additional plasmids with compatible origins.
   2022..2108    -  terminator     rrnB T1 terminator: Escherichia coli rrnB; transcription terminator T1 from the E. coli rrnB gene
   2180..2214    +  promoter       J23119 promoter: bacterial promoter (Registry of Standard Biological Parts BBa J23119)
   2242..2937    +  CDS            mScarlet: mScarlet is a basic (constitutively fluorescent) red fluorescent protein published in 2016, derived from synthetic construct. It has moderate acid sensitivity.
