[The description below was written by a language model from this plasmid's Addgene catalogue record and pLannotate feature annotations shown in this document.]
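Description:
BASIC_SEVA_46.10 is a compact bacterial cloning vector (about 2.9 kb in total, made up of a roughly 2.1 kb backbone plus an 878 bp insert) designed as a recipient backbone for BASIC DNA assembly, belonging to a collection of vectors that follows the SEVA (Standard European Vector Architecture) modular layout. It is maintained in E. coli through a p15A origin of replication, which the record lists as low copy and which is compatible with ColE1-type plasmids. Selection relies on the aadA aminoglycoside adenylyltransferase gene (SmR), conferring resistance to spectinomycin and streptomycin. The annotation also flags a short gentamicin acetyltransferase fragment just upstream of aadA and a small RSF origin fragment next to p15A. These are partial matches rather than functional elements and probably reflect sequence similarity or residual flanking sequence.

The payload is a synthetic mScarlet counter-selection cassette, in which the strong constitutive J23119 promoter drives expression of the red fluorescent protein mScarlet. The lambda t0 and rrnB T1 terminators flank the cargo region in the usual SEVA manner, insulating the cassette from the resistance and replication modules. In use, the mScarlet cassette serves as a visual placeholder. When a BASIC assembly replaces it with the desired parts, correct clones lose fluorescence, whereas colonies carrying the unmodified parent vector remain red and can be discarded. The record does not annotate the BASIC prefix and suffix sequences or the linker sites involved in assembly. The plasmid is therefore a general-purpose, spectinomycin-selectable p15A backbone for building synthetic biology constructs by BASIC.
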