Addgene plasmid #178929: BASIC_SEVA_46.10
Purpose: BASIC DNA assembly vector
Depositing lab: Paul Freemont. Depositing organization: Imperial College London. Publication: basicsynbio and the BASIC SEVA collection: software and vectors for an established DNA assembly method. Haines MC, Carling B, Marshall J, Shenshin VA, Baldwin GS, Freemont P, Storch M. Synth Biol (Oxf). 2022 Oct 11;7(1):ysac023. doi: 10.1093/synbio/ysac023. eCollection 2022. PubMed 36381610.
Backbone
  Vector backbone: BASIC_SEVA_46.10
  Backbone size w/o insert (bp): 2071
  Vector type: Synthetic Biology
Growth in bacteria
  Bacterial resistance: Spectinomycin, 50 μg/mL
  Growth temperature: 37°C
  Growth strain: DH5alpha
  Copy number: Low Copy
Gene/Insert
  Gene/Insert name: mScarlet counter-selection cassette
  Species: Synthetic
  Insert size (bp): 878
  Cloning method: Unknown
  Sequencing primers: 5′ ggcggcggatttgtcctac; 3′ ggtgagaatccaggggtcc
Depositor comments: Cloning method: BASIC DNA assembly . Please visit https://www.biorxiv.org/content/10.1101/2022.01.06.446575v2 for bioRxiv preprint.
How to cite: BASIC_SEVA_46.10 was a gift from Paul Freemont (Addgene plasmid # 178929 ; http://n2t.net/addgene:178929 ; RRID:Addgene_178929)
